Addgene plasmid #187876: pKL2315
Purpose: Expresses Cre recombinase.
Depositing lab: Kan Wang. Depositing organization: Iowa State University. Publication: CRISPR RNA-guided integrase enables high-efficiency targeted genome engineering in Agrobacterium tumefaciens. Aliu E, Lee K, Wang K. Plant Biotechnol J. 2022 Jun 11. doi: 10.1111/pbi.13872. PubMed 35690588.
Backbone
  Vector backbone: pTF505
  Backbone manufacturer: Keunsub Lee
  Backbone size w/o insert (bp): 6149
  Total vector size (bp): 9194
  Modifications to backbone: Cre recombinase and sacB expression cassettes were cloned.
  Vector type: Bacterial Expression, Cre/Lox
Growth in bacteria
  Bacterial resistance: Kanamycin, 50 μg/mL
  Growth temperature: 37°C
  Growth strain: DH5alpha
  Copy number: High Copy
Gene/Insert
  Gene/Insert name: Cre recombinase
  Insert size (bp): 1032
  GenBank ID: MF405193.1
  Promoter: J23107
  Cloning method: Restriction Enzyme; 5′ cloning site MluI (not destroyed); 3′ cloning site HindIII (not destroyed)
  Sequencing primers: 5′ CAACACATGAGCGAAACCCT; 3′ CTATAGCAGCGGAGGGGTTG
Terms and licenses: Academic/Nonprofit Terms; Industry Terms: Not Available to Industry
Depositor comments: Please note: Plasmid contains a R139S mutation in Cre recombinase. This mutation is not known to affect plasmid function.
How to cite: pKL2315 was a gift from Kan Wang (Addgene plasmid # 187876 ; http://n2t.net/addgene:187876 ; RRID:Addgene_187876)
