[The description below was written by a language model from this plasmid's Addgene catalogue record and pLannotate feature annotations shown in this document.]
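Description:
pKL2315 is a 9,194 bp broad-host-range bacterial expression plasmid that supplies Cre recombinase. It was built on the pTF505 backbone by adding Cre and sacB expression cassettes, and the associated work concerns targeted genome engineering in Agrobacterium tumefaciens. The backbone has the layout of a pVS1-type binary vector. A high-copy ColE1/pMB1-family origin with the pBR322 bom site supports propagation in E. coli, while the pVS1 oriV together with the RepA replication protein and StaA stability protein allows maintenance in Agrobacterium and related bacteria. Selection is by kanamycin through an aphA-3 aminoglycoside phosphotransferase gene. Remnants of the binary-vector ancestry are still annotated, namely a nopaline-type left border repeat, a CaMV polyadenylation signal and a short fragment of the bar (phosphinothricin resistance) gene. No right border or intact plant-selectable marker appears in the feature table, so these elements look vestigial rather than functional.

The payload is the bacteriophage P1 cre coding sequence, which the record says is driven by J23107, a synthetic constitutive bacterial promoter that the automated annotation did not pick up. Cre catalyses site-specific recombination between loxP sites, so the plasmid can excise or rearrange loxP-flanked DNA in the host bacterium. The depositor notes an R139S substitution in Cre that is not known to affect function. Downstream lies a bidirectional tonB terminator, shared with a convergently oriented Bacillus subtilis sacB gene expressed from a constitutive recA promoter fragment lacking the LexA site. sacB encodes levansucrase, which is toxic to many Gram-negative bacteria in the presence of sucrose. It thus provides counter-selection, presumably to cure cells of the plasmid once recombination has occurred.
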