Features (pLannotate 1.2.2; 15 found; start..end, strand, type, name):
      1..25      +  misc_feature   LB T-DNA repeat: left border repeat from nopaline C58 T-DNA
    103..277     -  polyA_signal   CaMV poly(A) signal: cauliflower mosaic virus polyadenylation signal
    288..323     -  CDS            BlpR (fragment): phosphinothricin acetyltransferase; Streptomyces hygroscopicus bar; confers resistance to bialophos or phosphinothricin
    386..1414    +  CDS            cre: RECR_BPP1 - Experimental evidence at protein level: Swiss-Prot protein existence level 1. Catalyzes site-specific recombination between two 34-base- pair LOXP sites. Its role is to maintain the phage genome as a monomeric unit-copy plasmid in the lysogenic state. From Escherichia phage P1 (Bacteriophage P1).
   1451..1482    -  terminator     tonB terminator: bidirectional E. coli tonB-P14 transcription terminator
   1495..2910    -  CDS            sacB: SACB_BACSU - Experimental evidence at protein level: Swiss-Prot protein existence level 1. From Bacillus subtilis (strain 168).
   2937..3001    -  promoter       recA (ΔLexA) promoter (fragment): constitutively active E. coli recA promoter lacking the LexA binding site (Brent and Ptashne, 1981)
   3279..3680    +  CDS            Y4CG_SINFN (fragment): Protein inferred from homology: Swiss-Prot protein existence level 3. From Sinorhizobium fredii (strain NBRC 101917 / NGR234).
   4240..4869    +  CDS            pVS1 StaA: stability protein from the Pseudomonas plasmid pVS1 (Heeb et al., 2000)
   5298..6371    +  CDS            pVS1 RepA: replication protein from the Pseudomonas plasmid pVS1 (Heeb et al., 2000)
   6437..6631    +  rep_origin     pVS1 oriV: origin of replication for the Pseudomonas plasmid pVS1 (Heeb et al., 2000)
   6834..6873    +  CDS            rop (fragment): Rop protein, which maintains plasmids at low copy number; rop
   6975..7115    +  misc_feature   bom: basis of mobility region from pBR322
   7301..7889    -  rep_origin     ori: high-copy-number ColE1/pMB1/pBR322/pUC origin of replication
   7976..8770    -  CDS            KanR: aminoglycoside phosphotransferase; aphA-3; confers resistance to kanamycin
>Addgene plasmid #187876 | pKL2315 | addgene full sequence | sequence record 368895 | Addgene NGS Result
TGGCAGGATATATTGTGGTGTAAACAAATTGACGCTTAGACAACTTAATAACACATTGCGGACGTTTTTA
ATGTACTGAATTAACGCCGAATTAATTCGGGGGATCTGGATTTTAGTACTGGATTTTGGTTTTAGGAATT
AGAAATTTTATTGATAGAAGTATTTTACAAATACAAATACATACTAAGGGTTTCTTATATGCTCAACACA
TGAGCGAAACCCTATAGGAACCCTAATTCCCTTATCTGGGAACTACTCACACATTATTATGGAGAAACTC
GAGTCAAATCTCGGTGACGGGCAGGACCGGACGGGGCGGTACCTTTACGGCTAGCTCAGCCCTAGGTATT
ATGCTAGCGAATTCATTAAAGAGGAGAAAACGCGTATGTCCAACCTGCTCACGGTTCACCAGAACCTTCC
GGCTCTTCCAGTGGACGCGACGTCCGATGAAGTCAGGAAGAACCTCATGGACATGTTCCGCGACAGGCAA
GCGTTCAGCGAGCACACCTGGAAGATGCTGCTCTCCGTCTGCCGCTCCTGGGCTGCATGGTGCAAGCTGA
ACAACAGGAAGTGGTTCCCCGCTGAGCCCGAGGACGTGAGGGATTACCTTCTGTACCTGCAAGCGCGAGG
TCTGGCAGTGAAGACCATCCAGCAACACCTTGGACAACTGAACATGCTTCACAGGCGCTCCGGCCTCCCG
CGCCCCAGCGACTCGAACGCCGTGAGCCTCGTCATGCGCCGCATCAGGAAGGAAAACGTCGATGCCGGCG
AAAGGGCAAAGCAGGCCCTCGCGTTCGAGAGTACCGATTTCGACCAGGTCCGCAGCCTGATGGAGAACAG
CGACAGGTGCCAGGACATTAGGAACCTGGCGTTCCTCGGAATTGCATACAACACGCTCCTCAGGATCGCG
GAAATTGCCCGCATTCGCGTGAAGGACATTAGCCGCACCGACGGCGGCAGGATGCTTATCCACATTGGCA
GGACCAAGACGCTCGTTTCCACCGCAGGCGTCGAAAAGGCCCTCAGCCTCGGAGTGACCAAGCTCGTCGA
ACGCTGGATCTCCGTGTCCGGCGTCGCGGACGACCCAAACAACTACCTCTTCTGCCGCGTCCGCAAGAAC
GGGGTGGCTGCCCCTAGCGCCACCAGCCAACTCAGCACGAGGGCCTTGGAAGGTATTTTCGAGGCCACCC
ACCGCCTGATCTACGGCGCGAAGGATGACAGCGGTCAACGCTACCTCGCATGGTCCGGGCACTCCGCCCG
CGTTGGAGCTGCTAGGGACATGGCCCGCGCCGGTGTTTCCATCCCCGAAATCATGCAGGCGGGTGGATGG
ACGAACGTGAACATTGTCATGAACTACATTCGCAACCTTGACAGCGAGACGGGCGCAATGGTTCGCCTCC
TGGAAGATGGTGACTGAAAGCTTGAGACCGTTAATTAACAACCAAAAAAAAGTCAAAAGCCTCCGGTCGG
AGGCTTTTGACTTTCTGCTTATTAGTTGACTGTCAGCTGTCCTTGCTCCAGGATGCTGTTTTTGACAACG
GATGTTTTATTGCCTTTGATGTTCATTAAGAAAGATGGCGCAAATGTTGCCTTTTTATCCTCGAAGAAGC
CTCTGTTTGTCATGTAGCTTGTGATAACCACATTGTTGCCTTTGGCTTGCGGCACTGCGAAGTGAGAGTA
AGTGAATGTCACATCGTTTGGATCAAGACCCATTTGCAGCACAAGCCCTGTTTTGTTCAGCGGCTTGTAA
GGGCCGGTTAAAGAGTTTGATACATAACCAAGCATGTAAATATCGTTTGAGTTAATACCATCGATCGTCA
TTTTTGAACCGCGTGAATCAGTGAACAAGTACCATTTGCCGTTCATTTTGAAAACATTCGCGCGCTCGAT
TTCATCAGTTACCGTGTTTGAAGTGATCAGCGGCTTCATTACTTTTTTCAATGTGTAATCATTATTTAAC
TCTATGATACCGAGGGCGCCGTTCGCTAACTCAGCATCGCGTTTTTTAGCGCTCTGCTGAAGTTTCTGGC
TTTCTTTACGGAAGAAGTTCGTGCCGCCGCCGTAGTACGCTTTGTTAAATAAAGATTCTTCGCCTTGGTA
TCCGTTTTCTGTTCCCGTGTTGGCTTCGAATACAAGGTATTTATGGCCTTTGTCTTCAACGTAGTGAGGG
TCACGCAGCGTATGGTTGTCGCCGGATGTATAATTGCCTTCATCAATAAACTGCTGAACGTTCTGATATG
TTTTTCCGTCTCCGTCAAAAATCGTTTTGTGATCTTCCACTCCGTTGATTTTGAGTGTGTCATCAGATTT
TGACACATTTACCTGCGCTGTTGTCAGGCTTTGTTTGCCGTAATGTTTACCGGAATAGTCAGTGTAGAAT
AAACGGATTTTTCCGTCAGATGTAAAGGTTGCAGAACCGGACCATTCTTGCGTCTGATCTTTCAGGATCG
GATCGTTGGCGTCGAACTTATCGCTGTCTTTAAAGACACGGCCCGCGTTTTTCCAGCTGTCGATTGAGTT
GTCGCCGACCTTTTGATAAAACATGTAGATTGATGTGTCATCAGCGTCTTTCGGGCTTCCCGCAAGAGCA
AACACAACGTGATAGCCGTTGTATTCAGCTACGGTTCCGTCAGCGTTTTGCAGCGGCCAGCTGTCCCACA
CATCAAGTCCTTTTGCAGACTCAATATTTTTAATCGTTGATTGATCGAATTGAGGCACTTGGTATTTTTC
GTTTTGCTGCTGTTTAGGGATTTGCAGCATATCATGGCGTGTAATATGAGAGACGCCATACGTTTCTTTG
TATGCTTTTTGGTTATTTTCTTTCGCGAAGGCTTGAGTCGCTCCTCCTGCCAGAAGTGCAGTCGTAAAAG
TCAGAACTGTGGCTTGTTTTACAATTTTTTTGATGTTCATGTTCATGTCTCCTCCTGTATGTACTGGCCG
GGTAATACCGGATAGTCAATATGTTCTGTTGAAGCAATTATAGCAGCTACGTGGACCTTATTAAGCGATC
GAGCACACGGGCATGCCAACCACAGGGTTCCCCTCGGGATCAAAGTACTTTGATCCAACCCCTCCGCTGC
TATAGTGCAGTCGGCTTCTGACGTTCAGTGCAGCCGTCTTCTGAAAACGACATGTCGCACAAGTCCTAAG
TTACGCGACAGGCTGCCGCCCTGCCCTTTTCCTGGCGTTTTCTTGTCGCGTGTTTTAGTCGCATAAAGTA
GAATACTTGCGACTAGAACCGGAGACATTACGCCATGAACAAGAGCGCCGCCGCTGGCCTGCTGGGCTAT
GCCCGCGTCAGCACCGACGACCAGGACTTGACCAACCAACGGGCCGAACTGCACGCGGCCGGCTGCACCA
AGCTGTTTTCCGAGAAGATCACCGGCACCAGGCGCGACCGCCCGGAGCTGGCCAGGATGCTTGACCACCT
ACGCCCTGGCGACGTTGTGACAGTGACCAGGCTAGACCGCCTGGCCCGCAGCACCCGCGACCTACTGGAC
ATTGCCGAGCGCATCCAGGAGGCCGGCGCGGGCCTGCGTAGCCTGGCAGAGCCGTGGGCCGACACCACCA
CGCCGGCCGGCCGCATGGTGTTGACCGTGTTCGCCGGCATTGCCGAGTTCGAGCGTTCCCTAATCATCGA
CCGCACCCGGAGCGGGCGCGAGGCCGCCAAGGCCCGAGGCGTGAAGTTTGGCCCCCGCCCTACCCTCACC
CCGGCACAGATCGCGCACGCCCGCGAGCTGATCGACCAGGAAGGCCGCACCGTGAAAGAGGCGGCTGCAC
TGCTTGGCGTGCATCGCTCGACCCTGTACCGCGCACTTGAGCGCAGCGAGGAAGTGACGCCCACCGAGGC
CAGGCGGCGCGGTGCCTTCCGTGAGGACGCATTGACCGAGGCCGACGCCCTGGCGGCCGCCGAGAATGAA
CGCCAAGAGGAACAAGCATGAAACCGCACCAGGACGGCCAGGACGAACCGTTTTTCATTACCGAAGAGAT
CGAGGCGGAGATGATCGCGGCCGGGTACGTGTTCGAGCCGCCCGCGCACGTCTCAACCGTGCGGCTGCAT
GAAATCCTGGCCGGTTTGTCTGATGCCAAGCTGGCGGCCTGGCCGGCCAGCTTGGCCGCTGAAGAAACCG
AGCGCCGCCGTCTAAAAAGGTGATGTGTATTTGAGTAAAACAGCTTGCGTCATGCGGTCGCTGCGTATAT
GATGCGATGAGTAAATAAACAAATACGCAAGGGGAACGCATGAAGGTTATCGCTGTACTTAACCAGAAAG
GCGGGTCAGGCAAGACGACCATCGCAACCCATCTAGCCCGCGCCCTGCAACTCGCCGGGGCCGATGTTCT
GTTAGTCGATTCCGATCCCCAGGGCAGTGCCCGCGATTGGGCGGCCGTGCGGGAAGATCAACCGCTAACC
GTTGTCGGCATCGACCGCCCGACGATTGACCGCGACGTGAAGGCCATCGGCCGGCGCGACTTCGTAGTGA
TCGACGGAGCGCCCCAGGCGGCGGACTTGGCTGTGTCCGCGATCAAGGCAGCCGACTTCGTGCTGATTCC
GGTGCAGCCAAGCCCTTACGACATATGGGCCACCGCCGACCTGGTGGAGCTGGTTAAGCAGCGCATTGAG
GTCACGGATGGAAGGCTACAAGCGGCCTTTGTCGTGTCGCGGGCGATCAAAGGCACGCGCATCGGCGGTG
AGGTTGCCGAGGCGCTGGCCGGGTACGAGCTGCCCATTCTTGAGTCCCGTATCACGCAGCGCGTGAGCTA
CCCAGGCACTGCCGCCGCCGGCACAACCGTTCTTGAATCAGAACCCGAGGGCGACGCTGCCCGCGAGGTC
CAGGCGCTGGCCGCTGAAATTAAATCAAAACTCATTTGAGTTAATGAGGTAAAGAGAAAATGAGCAAAAG
CACAAACACGCTAAGTGCCGGCCGTCCGAGCGCACGCAGCAGCAAGGCTGCAACGTTGGCCAGCCTGGCA
GACACGCCAGCCATGAAGCGGGTCAACTTTCAGTTGCCGGCGGAGGATCACACCAAGCTGAAGATGTACG
CGGTACGCCAAGGCAAGACCATTACCGAGCTGCTATCTGAATACATCGCGCAGCTACCAGAGTAAATGAG
CAAATGAATAAATGAGTAGATGAATTTTAGCGGCTAAAGGAGGCGGCATGGAAAATCAAGAACAACCAGG
CACCGACGCCGTGGAATGCCCCATGTGTGGAGGAACGGGCGGTTGGCCAGGCGTAAGCGGCTGGGTTGCC
TGCCGGCCCTGCAATGGCACTGGAACCCCCAAGCCCGAGGAATCGGCGTGAGCGGTCGCAAACCATCCGG
CCCGGTACAAATCGGCGCGGCGCTGGGTGATGACCTGGTGGAGAAGTTGAAGGCCGCGCAGGCCGCCCAG
CGGCAACGCATCGAGGCAGAAGCACGCCCCGGTGAATCGTGGCAAGCGGCCGCTGATCGAATCCGCAAAG
AATCCCGGCAACCGCCGGCAGCCGGTGCGCCGTCGATTAGGAAGCCGCCCAAGGGCGACGAGCAACCAGA
TTTTTTCGTTCCGATGCTCTATGACGTGGGCACCCGCGATAGTCGCAGCATCATGGACGTGGCCGTTTTC
CGTCTGTCGAAGCGTGACCGACGAGCTGGCGAGGTGATCCGCTACGAGCTTCCAGACGGGCACGTAGAGG
TTTCCGCAGGGCCGGCCGGCATGGCCAGTGTGTGGGATTACGACCTGGTACTGATGGCGGTTTCCCATCT
AACCGAATCCATGAACCGATACCGGGAAGGGAAGGGAGACAAGCCCGGCCGCGTGTTCCGTCCACACGTT
GCGGACGTACTCAAGTTCTGCCGGCGAGCCGATGGCGGAAAGCAGAAAGACGACCTGGTAGAAACCTGCA
TTCGGTTAAACACCACGCACGTTGCCATGCAGCGTACGAAGAAGGCCAAGAACGGCCGCCTGGTGACGGT
ATCCGAGGGTGAAGCCTTGATTAGCCGCTACAAGATCGTAAAGAGCGAAACCGGGCGGCCGGAGTACATC
GAGATCGAGCTAGCTGATTGGATGTACCGCGAGATCACAGAAGGCAAGAACCCGGACGTGCTGACGGTTC
ACCCCGATTACTTTTTGATCGATCCCGGCATCGGCCGTTTTCTCTACCGCCTGGCACGCCGCGCCGCAGG
CAAGGCAGAAGCCAGATGGTTGTTCAAGACGATCTACGAACGCAGTGGCAGCGCCGGAGAGTTCAAGAAG
TTCTGTTTCACCGTGCGCAAGCTGATCGGGTCAAATGACCTGCCGGAGTACGATTTGAAGGAGGAGGCGG
GGCAGGCTGGCCCGATCCTAGTCATGCGCTACCGCAACCTGATCGAGGGCGAAGCATCCGCCGGTTCCTA
ATGTACGGAGCAGATGCTAGGGCAAATTGCCCTAGCAGGGGAAAAAGGTCGAAAAGGTCTCTTTCCTGTG
GATAGCACGTACATTGGGAACCCAAAGCCGTACATTGGGAACCGGAACCCGTACATTGGGAACCCAAAGC
CGTACATTGGGAACCGGTCACACATGTAAGTGACTGATATAAAAGAGAAAAAAGGCGATTTTTCCGCCTA
AAACTCTTTAAAACTTATTAAAACTCTTAAAACCCGCCTGGCCTGTGCATAACTGTCTGGCCAGCGCACA
GCCGAAGAGCTGCAAAAAGCGCCTACCCTTCGGTCGCTGCGCTCCCTACGCCCCGCCGCTTCGCGTCGGC
CTATCGCGGCCGCTGGCCGCTCAAAAATGGCTGGCCTACGGCCAGGCAATCTACCAGGGCGCGGACAAGC
CGCGCCGTCGCCACTCGACCGCCGGCGCCCACATCAAGGCACCCTGCCTCGCGCGTTTCGGTGATGACGG
TGAAAACCTCTGACACATGCAGCTCCCGGAGACGGTCACAGCTTGTCTGTAAGCGGATGCCGGGAGCAGA
CAAGCCCGTCAGGGCGCGTCAGCGGGTGTTGGCGGGTGTCGGGGCGCAGCCATGACCCAGTCACGTAGCG
ATAGCGGAGTGTATACTGGCTTAACTATGCGGCATCAGAGCAGATTGTACTGAGAGTGCACCATATGCGG
TGTGAAATACCGCACAGATGCGTAAGGAGAAAATACCGCATCAGGCGCTCTTCCGCTTCCTCGCTCACTG
ACTCGCTGCGCTCGGTCGTTCGGCTGCGGCGAGCGGTATCAGCTCACTCAAAGGCGGTAATACGGTTATC
CACAGAATCAGGGGATAACGCAGGAAAGAACATGTGAGCAAAAGGCCAGCAAAAGGCCAGGAACCGTAAA
AAGGCCGCGTTGCTGGCGTTTTTCCATAGGCTCCGCCCCCCTGACGAGCATCACAAAAATCGACGCTCAA
GTCAGAGGTGGCGAAACCCGACAGGACTATAAAGATACCAGGCGTTTCCCCCTGGAAGCTCCCTCGTGCG
CTCTCCTGTTCCGACCCTGCCGCTTACCGGATACCTGTCCGCCTTTCTCCCTTCGGGAAGCGTGGCGCTT
TCTCATAGCTCACGCTGTAGGTATCTCAGTTCGGTGTAGGTCGTTCGCTCCAAGCTGGGCTGTGTGCACG
AACCCCCCGTTCAGCCCGACCGCTGCGCCTTATCCGGTAACTATCGTCTTGAGTCCAACCCGGTAAGACA
CGACTTATCGCCACTGGCAGCAGCCACTGGTAACAGGATTAGCAGAGCGAGGTATGTAGGCGGTGCTACA
GAGTTCTTGAAGTGGTGGCCTAACTACGGCTACACTAGAAGGACAGTATTTGGTATCTGCGCTCTGCTGA
AGCCAGTTACCTTCGGAAAAAGAGTTGGTAGCTCTTGATCCGGCAAACAAACCACCGCTGGTAGCGGTGG
TTTTTTTGTTTGCAAGCAGCAGATTACGCGCAGAAAAAAAGGATCTCAAGAAGATCCTTTGATCTTTTCT
ACGGGGTCTGACGCTCAGTGGAACGAAAACTCACGTTAAGGGATTTTGGTCATGCATTCTAGGTACTAAA
ACAATTCATCCAGTAAAATATAATATTTTATTTTCTCCCAATCAGGCTTGATCCCCAGTAAGTCAAAAAA
TAGCTCGACATACTGTTCTTCCCCGATATCCTCCCTGATCGACCGGACGCAGAAGGCAATGTCATACCAC
TTGTCCGCCCTGCCGCTTCTCCCAAGATCAATAAAGCCACTTACTTTGCCATCTTTCACAAAGATGTTGC
TGTCTCCCAGGTCGCCGTGGGAAAAGACAAGTTCCTCTTCGGGCTTTTCCGTCTTTAAAAAATCATACAG
CTCGCGCGGATCTTTAAATGGAGTGTCTTCTTCCCAGTTTTCGCAATCCACATCGGCCAGATCGTTATTC
AGTAAGTAATCCAATTCGGCTAAGCGGCTGTCTAAGCTATTCGTATAGGGACAATCCGATATGTCGATGG
AGTGAAAGAGCCTGATGCACTCCGCATACAGCTCGATAATCTTTTCAGGGCTTTGTTCATCTTCATACTC
TTCCGAGCAAAGGACGCCATCGGCCTCACTCATGAGCAGATTGCTCCAGCCATCATGCCGTTCAAAGTGC
AGGACCTTTGGAACAGGCAGCTTTCCTTCCAGCCATAGCATCATGTCCTTTTCCCGTTCCACATCATAGG
TGGTCCCTTTATACCGGCTGTCCGTCATTTTTAAATATAGGTTTTCATTTTCTCCCACCAGCTTATATAC
CTTAGCAGGAGACATTCCTTCCGTATCTTTTACGCAGCGGTATTTTTCGATCAGTTTTTTCAATTCCGGT
GATATTCTCATTTTAGCCATTTATTATTTCCTTCCTCTTTTCTACAGTATTTAAAGATACCCCAAGAAGC
TAATTATAACAAGACGAACTCCAATTCACTGTTCCTTGCATTCTAAAACCTTAAATACCAGAAAACAGCT
TTTTCAAAGTTGTTTTCAAAGTTGGCGTATAACATAGTATCGACGGAGCCGATTTTGAAACCGCGGTGAT
CACAGGCAGCAACGCTCTGTCATCGTTACAATCAACATGCTACCCTCCGCGAGATCATCCGTGTTTCAAA
CCCGGCAGCTTAGTTGCCGTTCTTCCGAATAGCATCGGTAACATGAGCAAAGTCTGCCGCCTTACAACGG
CTCTCCCGCTGACGCCGTCCCGGACTGATGGGCTGCCTGTATCGAGTGGTGATTTTGTGCCGAGCTGCCG
GTCGGGGAGCTGTTGGCTGGCTGG
